>Addgene plasmid #73279 | pCfB3039(XII-2 MarkerFree) | depositor full sequence | sequence record 166065 | Full plasmid sequence
CACGTTAAGGGATTTTGGTCATGAGCTTGCGCCGTCCCGTCAAGTCAGCGTAATGCTCTGCTTTTACCAA
TGCTTAATCAGTGAGGCACCTATCTCAGCGATCTGTCTATTTCGTTCATCCATAGTTGCCTGACTCCCCG
TCGTGTAGATAACTACGATACGGGAGGGCTTACCATCTGGCCCCAGCGCTGCGATGATACCGCGAGAACC
ACGCTCACCGGCTCCGGATTTATCAGCAATAAACCAGCCAGCCGGAAGGGCCGAGCGCAGAAGTGGTCCT
GCAACTTTATCCGCCTCCATCCAGTCTATTAATTGTTGCCGGGAAGCTAGAGTAAGTAGTTCGCCAGTTA
ATAGTTTGCGCAACGTTGTTGCCATCGCTACAGGCATCGTGGTGTCACGCTCGTCGTTTGGTATGGCTTC
ATTCAGCTCCGGTTCCCAACGATCAAGGCGAGTTACATGATCCCCCATGTTGTGCAAAAAAGCGGTTAGC
TCCTTCGGTCCTCCGATCGTTGTCAGAAGTAAGTTGGCCGCAGTGTTATCACTCATGGTTATGGCAGCAC
TGCATAATTCTCTTACTGTCATGCCATCCGTAAGATGCTTTTCTGTGACTGGTGAGTACTCAACCAAGTC
ATTCTGAGAATAGTGTATGCGGCGACCGAGTTGCTCTTGCCCGGCGTCAATACGGGATAATACCGCGCCA
CATAGCAGAACTTTAAAAGTGCTCATCATTGGAAAACGTTCTTCGGGGCGAAAACTCTCAAGGATCTTAC
CGCTGTTGAGATCCAGTTCGATGTAACCCACTCGTGCACCCAACTGATCTTCAGCATCTTTTACTTTCAC
CAGCGTTTCTGGGTGAGCAAAAACAGGAAGGCAAAATGCCGCAAAAAAGGGAATAAGGGCGACACGGAAA
TGTTGAATACTCATATTCTTCCTTTTTCAATATTATTGAAGCATTTATCAGGGTTATTGTCTCATGAGCG
GATACATATTTGAATGTATTTAGAAAAATAAACAAATAGGGGTCAGTGTTACAACCAATTAACCAATTCT
GAACATTATCGCGAGCCCATTTATACCTGAATATGGCTCATAACACCCCTTGTTTGCCTGGCGGCAGTAG
CGCGGTGGTCCCACCTGACCCCATGCCGAACTCAGAAGTGAAACGCCGTAGCGCCGATGGTAGTGTGGGG
ACTCCCCATGCGAGAGTAGGGAACTGCCAGGCATCAAATAAAACGAAAGGCTCAGTCGAAAGACTGGGCC
TTTCGCCCGGGCTAATTATGGGGTGTCGCCCTTATTCGACTCTATAGTGAAGTTCCTATTCTCTAGAAAG
TATAGGAACTTCTGAAGTGGGGATTTAAATGCGGCCGCGCTGAGGGTTTAATCGGCATGCAAACATCTAC
ACAATTAGCAAGGGCAATCCATATTTTGTCTTTTCGCGCCCTGGAAAGGCCTAAGTAATGTCGTAAACGC
ATTCTATCTGTACTTCAACTCTCCTCTGTGCATTGGTTTGTGCAAATCACATTTTACGATACTGCCAGAT
ATATGCAAAAAGAGAAAACCAAGGGACCAGAACAAAGCAAAATTACGATATTCTTCGAATTCCTTCGTGC
TTGACTAAGACAAAGGGATGGACGTAGCGATTTTTAGCGGGCCAAGAACTGGTTCCGAAAAAGCACAGGT
ACACCGAACCCTCAGCTAAGGAGGGACAGCACCGATGCGGAAGGACAAACTTTCTTTTTGCCTATCACAG
TATCTTATCGAGCTAACTATTTTCGACACACATGAAAAAGCAGAAATATTAACGAAAAAGAAAAGAAAGA
CCATGTCATGTACGGGCAATCAGAATCTGTAACAAGCGCCATTTTTTTTTCTGTATCGGGCCCTCCTTAC
TGCTCTCCTTCCGTGTAACGCGTTATGATTAAGTCCTCAGCGAGCTCGCATGGAATGCGTGCGATGAGCG
ACCTCATGCTATACCTGAGAAAGCAACCTGACCTACAGGAAAGAGTTACTCAAGAATAAGAATTTTCGTT
TTAAAACCTAAGAGTCACTTTAAAATTTGTATACACTTATTTTTTTTATAACTTATTTAATAATAAAAAT
CATAAATCATAAGAAATTCGCTTATTTAGAAGTGTCAACAACGTATCTACCAACGGAATGCGTGCGATCG
CGTGCATTCATCCGCTCTAACCGAAAAGGAAGGAGTTAGACAACCTGAAGTCTAGGTCCCTATTTATTTT
TTTATAGTTATGTTAGTATTAAGAACGTTATTTATATTTCAAATTTTTCTTTTTTTTCTGTACAGACGCG
TGTACGCATGTAACATTATACTGAAAACCTTGCTTGAGAAGGTTTTGGGACGCTCGAAGATCGCGTCCCA
ATTCGCCCTATAGTGAGTCGTATTACGCGCGCTCACTGGCCGTCGTTTTACAACGTCGTGACTGGGAAAA
CCCTGGCGTTACCCCTGCAGGACTAGTGCTGAGGCATTAATCGACTCTCTCGAAATTTTTCTTAACGCGT
CCTTGTACTGCGTCTAACGCTTTTGCCACTTGGATTTCTATTATAGGAAATAGTCTCACTTACTGGGCGA
CGAATTTTCGCGTTTTGATGAAGCACAGGAAGAATTTCTTTTTTTTTTGGCTTCTTCTGGTTCCGTTTTT
TACGCGCACAAATCTAAAAAAAGAAATAATTATAACCTAGTCTCGAAAATTTTCATCGATCCATTCGTTC
CTTTTTTTCGATTTTTTCAGATCAAAATTCTTGTTTCTTTCTTTGTCTTAGTTTATATTAAAAGATATTT
TGATTTTACTCCTGAACTATTTATTCTTTCTAAGAAGGCCAGAACACTACAGCTGTTTTAACCGACTACG
AAGTTCTCCATTCTCGAACACTAGCCTTCATTTACCAAACAGGAACTAGCGTATATCATTAGTCCTTATT
CGAAAAGAGATTGGTAGATATTTATTGTAGTTTGTGAGAAGGAGAAAATACTGTCATTGGACTGATAGTT
AGAGGACATTAACCTCTCTTACGTTCGCTCATTAAGACCTCAGCGCGGCCGCAAATTTAAATAAAATGAA
GTGAAGTTCCTATACTTTCTAGAGAATAGGAACTTCTATAGTGAGTCGAATAAGGGCGACACAAAATTTA
TTCTAAATGCATAATAAATACTGATAACATCTTATAGTTTGTATTATATTTTGTATTATCGTTGACATGT
ATAATTTTGATATCAAAAACTGATTTTCCCTTTATTATTTTCGAGATTTATTTTCTTAATTCTCTTTAAC
AAACTAGAAATATTGTATATACAAAAAATCATAAATAATAGATGAATAGTTTAATTATAGGTGTTCATCA
ATCGAAAAAGCAACGTATCTTATTTAAAGTGCGTTGCTTTTTTCTCATTTATAAGGTTAAATAATTCTCA
TATATCAAGCAAAGTGACAGGCGCCCTTAAATATTCTGACAAATGCTCTTTCCCTAAACTCCCCCCATAA
AAAAACCCGCCGAAGCGGGTTTTTACGTTATTTGCGGATTAACGATTACTCGTTATCAGAACCGCCCAGG
GGGCCCGAGCTTAAGACTGGCCGTCGTTTTACAACACAGAAAGAGTTTGTAGAAACGCAAAAAGGCCATC
CGTCAGGGGCCTTCTGCTTAGTTTGATGCCTGGCAGTTCCCTACTCTCGCCTTCCGCTTCCTCGCTCACT
GACTCGCTGCGCTCGGTCGTTCGGCTGCGGCGAGCGGTATCAGCTCACTCAAAGGCGGTAATACGGTTAT
CCACAGAATCAGGGGATAACGCAGGAAAGAACATGTGAGCAAAAGGCCAGCAAAAGGCCAGGAACCGTAA
AAAGGCCGCGTTGCTGGCGTTTTTCCATAGGCTCCGCCCCCCTGACGAGCATCACAAAAATCGACGCTCA
AGTCAGAGGTGGCGAAACCCGACAGGACTATAAAGATACCAGGCGTTTCCCCCTGGAAGCTCCCTCGTGC
GCTCTCCTGTTCCGACCCTGCCGCTTACCGGATACCTGTCCGCCTTTCTCCCTTCGGGAAGCGTGGCGCT
TTCTCATAGCTCACGCTGTAGGTATCTCAGTTCGGTGTAGGTCGTTCGCTCCAAGCTGGGCTGTGTGCAC
GAACCCCCCGTTCAGCCCGACCGCTGCGCCTTATCCGGTAACTATCGTCTTGAGTCCAACCCGGTAAGAC
ACGACTTATCGCCACTGGCAGCAGCCACTGGTAACAGGATTAGCAGAGCGAGGTATGTAGGCGGTGCTAC
AGAGTTCTTGAAGTGGTGGGCTAACTACGGCTACACTAGAAGAACAGTATTTGGTATCTGCGCTCTGCTG
AAGCCAGTTACCTTCGGAAAAAGAGTTGGTAGCTCTTGATCCGGCAAACAAACCACCGCTGGTAGCGGTG
GTTTTTTTGTTTGCAAGCAGCAGATTACGCGCAGAAAAAAAGGATCTCAAGAAGATCCTTTGATCTTTTC
TACGGGGTCTGACGCTCAGTGGAACGACGCGCGCGTAACT
Features (pLannotate 1.2.2; 14 found; start..end, strand, type, name):
     64..924     -  CDS            AmpR: β-lactamase; bla; confers resistance to ampicillin, carbenicillin, and related antibiotics
    927..1023    -  promoter       AmpR promoter (fragment): bla
   1053..1077    -  CDS            KanR (fragment): aminoglycoside phosphotransferase; aph(3')-Ia; confers resistance to kanamycin
   1106..1221    +  ncRNA          5S rRNA: Accession: RF00001 - 5S ribosomal RNA
   1225..1265    +  terminator     rrnB T1 terminator (fragment): transcription terminator T1 from the E. coli rrnB gene
   1309..1342    +  protein_bind   FRT (minimal): supports FLP-mediated excision but not integration (Turan and Bode, 2011) FLP recombinase from the Saccharomyces cerevisiae 2μ plasmid
   1956..2121    -  terminator     ADH1 terminator: S. cerevisiae ADH1; transcription terminator for the S. cerevisiae alcohol dehydrogenase 1 (ADH1) gene
   2180..2369    +  terminator     CYC1 terminator: S. cerevisiae CYC1; transcription terminator for CYC1
   2387..2405    -  promoter       T7 promoter: promoter for bacteriophage T7 RNA polymerase
   2413..2464    +  CDS            lacZα (fragment): LacZα fragment of β-galactosidase; lacZ fragment
   3083..3116    -  protein_bind   FRT (minimal): supports FLP-mediated excision but not integration (Turan and Bode, 2011) FLP recombinase from the Saccharomyces cerevisiae 2μ plasmid
   3586..3605    +  CDS            lacZα (fragment): LacZα fragment of β-galactosidase; lacZ fragment
   3630..3647    -  terminator     rrnB T2 terminator (fragment): transcription terminator T2 from the E. coli rrnB gene
   3872..4460    -  rep_origin     ori: high-copy-number ColE1/pMB1/pBR322/pUC origin of replication
