[The description below was written by a language model from this plasmid's Addgene catalogue record and pLannotate feature annotations shown in this document.]
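Description:
pCfB3039(XII-2 MarkerFree) is an empty backbone from the EasyClone-MarkerFree toolkit, designed for marker-less, CRISPR-Cas9-assisted integration of one or two genes with their promoters into site XII-2 on chromosome XII of Saccharomyces cerevisiae. It is an integrative yeast vector rather than a replicating one: the annotation shows no yeast origin or yeast selection marker. In E. coli it is maintained through a high-copy ColE1/pUC-type origin and selected with ampicillin via the AmpR (β-lactamase) gene and its promoter.

The vector was derived from p120(XII-2) by amplifying the parent with primers flanking its selection marker and religating, so that the marker was removed. PAM sites within the integration homology regions were then eliminated by site-directed mutagenesis, presumably so that the integrated cassette is not recut by Cas9. The core of the cloning region consists of two yeast terminators, ADH1 and CYC1, annotated on opposite strands either side of a short gap. This fits the stated capacity for one or two genes: coding sequences and promoters inserted between them would be transcribed outward, each into its own terminator. The record gives restriction enzyme cloning as the method but does not name the sites. The homology arms for XII-2 are not annotated, though unannotated stretches on either side of the terminator pair are where they would be expected.

Two minimal FRT sites lie outside these stretches, and their role is not explained in the record. The remaining hits (a T7 promoter, lacZα and KanR fragments, a 5S rRNA match, and rrnB T1/T2 terminator fragments) appear to be leftover backbone sequence. No promoter or gene of interest is present, since the user supplies these.
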