Addgene plasmid #73279: pCfB3039(XII-2 MarkerFree)
Purpose: (Empty Backbone) EasyClone-MarkerFree backbone vector for the addition of 1 or 2 genes and promoters for integration into site XII-2 (Chr XII: 808805..809939)
Depositing lab: Irina Borodina. Depositing organization: Danmarks Tekniske Universitet. Publication: EasyClone-MarkerFree: A vector toolkit for marker-less integration of genes into Saccharomyces cerevisiae via CRISPR-Cas9. Jessop-Fabre MM, Jakociunas T, Stovicek V, Dai Z, Jensen MK, Keasling JD, Borodina I. Biotechnol J. 2016 Aug;11(8):1110-7. doi: 10.1002/biot.201600147. Epub 2016 Jun 23. PubMed 27166612.
Backbone
  Vector backbone: p120(XII-2)
  Backbone manufacturer: DTU
  Backbone size (bp): 4521
  Modifications to backbone: The pCfB3039 vector was created by amplifying the p120(XII-2) with primers that were designed to attach to either side of the selection markers, creating a fragment that no longer contained the marker. These fragments were then ligated to form the marker-less vectors. The PAM sites in the integration regions were removed by site-directed mutagenesis.
  Vector type: Yeast Expression, CRISPR, Synthetic Biology
Growth in bacteria
  Bacterial resistance: Ampicillin, 100 μg/mL
  Growth temperature: 37°C
  Growth strain: DH5alpha
  Copy number: High Copy
Gene/Insert
  Cloning method: Restriction Enzyme
Terms and licenses: Academic/Nonprofit Terms; Industry Terms: Not Available to Industry
How to cite: pCfB3039(XII-2 MarkerFree) was a gift from Irina Borodina (Addgene plasmid # 73279 ; http://n2t.net/addgene:73279 ; RRID:Addgene_73279)
