>Addgene plasmid #73279 | pCfB3039(XII-2 MarkerFree) | addgene partial sequence | sequence record 166066 | pENTR-R 5'-ATGGCTCATAACACCCCTTG-3'
CCTGACCCCATGCCGAACTCAGAAGTGAAACGCCGTAGCGCCGATGGTAGTGTGGGGACTCCCCATGCGA
GAGTAGGGAACTGCCAGGCATCAAATAAAACGAAAGGCTCAGTCGAAAGACTGGGCCTTTCGCCCGGGCT
AATTATGGGGTGTCGCCCTTATTCGACTCTATAGTGAAGTTCCTATTCTCTAGAAAGTATAGGAACTTCT
GAAGTGGGGATTTAAATGCGGCCGCGCTGAGGGTTTAATCGGCATGCAAACATCTACACAATTAGCAAGG
GCAATCCATATTTTGTCTTTTCGCGCCCTGGAAAGGCCTAAGTAATGTCGTAAACGCATTCTATCTGTAC
TTCAACTCTCCTCTGTGCATTGGTTTGTGCAAATCACATTTTACGATACTGCCAGATATATGCAAAAAGA
GAAAACCAAGGGACCAGAACAAAGCAAAATTACGATATTCTTCGAATTCCTTCGTGCTTGACTAAGACAA
AGGGATGGACGTAGCGATTTTTAGCGGGCCAAGAACTGGTTCCGAAAAAGCACAGGTACACCGAACCCTC
AGCTAAGGAGGGACAGCACCGATGCGGAAGGACAAACTTTCTTTTTGCCTATCACAGTATCTTATCGAGC
TAACTATTTTCGACACACATGAAAAAGCAGAAATATTAACGAAAAAGAAAAGAAAGACCATGTCATGTAC
GGGCAATCAGAATCTGTAACAAGCGCCATTTTTTTTTCTGTATCGGGCCCTCCTTACTGCTCTCCTTCCG
TGTAACGCGTTATGATTAAGTCCTCAGCGAGCTCGCATGGAATGCGTGCGATGAGCGACCTCATGCTATA
CCTGAGAAAGCAACCTGACCTACAGGAAAGAGTTACTCAAGAATAAGAATTTTCGTTTTAAAACCTAAGA
GTCACTTTAAAATTTGTATACACTTATTTTTTTTATAACTTATTTAATAATAAAAATCATAAATCATAAG
AAATTCGCTTATTTAGAAGTGTCAACAACGTATCTACCAACGGAATGCGTGCGATC
