>Addgene plasmid #73279 | pCfB3039(XII-2 MarkerFree) | addgene partial sequence | sequence record 166067 | pNI-Rev 5'-CGTTGCTTTTTCGATTGATG-3'
CTATTATTTATGATTTTTTGTATATACAATATTTCTAGTTTGTTAAAGAGAATTAAGAAAATAAATCTCG
AAAATAATAAAGGGAAAATCAGTTTTTGATATCAAAATTATACATGTCAACGATAATACAAAATATAATA
CAAACTATAAGATGTTATCAGTATTTATTATGCATTTAGAATAAATTTTGTGTCGCCCTTATTCGACTCA
CTATAGAAGTTCCTATTCTCTAGAAAGTATAGGAACTTCACTTCATTTTATTTAAATTTGCGGCCGCGCT
GAGGTCTTAATGAGCGAACGTAAGAGAGGTTAATGTCCTCTAACTATCAGTCCAATGACAGTATTTTCTC
CTTCTCACAAACTACAATAAATATCTACCAATCTCTTTTCGAATAAGGACTAATGATATACGCTAGTTCC
TGTTTGGTAAATGAAGGCTAGTGTTCGAGAATGGAGAACTTCGTAGTCGGTTAAAACAGCTGTAGTGTTC
TGGCCTTCTTAGAAAGAATAAATAGTTCAGGAGTAAAATCAAAATATCTTTTAATATAAACTAAGACAAA
GAAAGAAACAAGAATTTTGATCTGAAAAAATCGAAAAAAAGGAACGAATGGATCGATGAAAATTTTCGAG
ACTAGGTTATAATTATTTCTTTTTTTAGATTTGTGCGCGTAAAAAACGGAACCAGAAGAAGCCAAAAAAA
AAAGAAATTCTTCCTGTGCTTCATCAAAACGCGAAAATTCGTCGCCCAGTAAGTGAGACTATTTCCTATA
ATAGAAATCCAAGTGGCAAAAGCGTTAGACGCAGTACAAGGACGCGTTAAGAAAAATTTCGAGAGAGTCG
ATTAATGCCTCAGCACTAGTCCTGCAGGGGTAACGCCAGGGTTTTCCCAGTCACGACGTTGTAAAACGAC
GGCCAGTGAGCGCGCGTAATACGACTCACTATAGGGCGAATTGGGACGCGATCTTCGAGCGTCCCAAAAC
CTTCTCAAGCAAGGTTTTCAGTATAATGTTACATGCGTACA
